Addgene plasmid #175838: pFX-H2B-SECFP
Purpose: Express SECFP with nucleus-targeting sequence in mammalian cells
Depositing lab: Yusuke Ohba. Depositing organization: Hokkaido University. Publication: Folding Latency of Fluorescent Proteins Affects the Mitochondrial Localization of Fusion Proteins. Kashiwagi S, Fujioka Y, Satoh AO, Yoshida A, Fujioka M, Nepal P, Tsuzuki A, Aoki O, Paudel S, Sasajima H, Ohba Y. Cell Struct Funct. 2019 Dec 26;44(2):183-194. doi: 10.1247/csf.19028. Epub 2019 Nov 15. PubMed 31735740.
Backbone
  Vector backbone: pFX
  Backbone size w/o insert (bp): 4000
  Total vector size (bp): 5130
  Vector type: Mammalian Expression
  Selectable markers: Neomycin (select with G418)
Growth in bacteria
  Bacterial resistance: Kanamycin, 50 μg/mL
  Growth temperature: 37°C
  Growth strain: DH5alpha
  Copy number: High Copy
Gene/Insert
  Gene/Insert name: SECFP with nucleus-targeting sequence
  Insert size (bp): 1130
  Promoter: CMV
  Tag / fusion protein: H2B (human histone 2B) (N terminal on insert)
  Cloning method: Restriction Enzyme; 5′ cloning site XhoI (not destroyed); 3′ cloning site BglII (not destroyed)
  Sequencing primers: 5′ none; 3′ none
Terms and licenses: Academic/Nonprofit Terms; Industry Terms: Not Available to Industry
How to cite: pFX-H2B-SECFP was a gift from Yusuke Ohba (Addgene plasmid # 175838 ; http://n2t.net/addgene:175838 ; RRID:Addgene_175838)
