[The description below was written by a language model from this plasmid's Addgene catalogue record and pLannotate feature annotations shown in this document.]
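Description:
pFX-H2B-SECFP is a mammalian expression plasmid built on the pFX backbone that produces the cyan fluorescent protein SECFP fused to human histone H2B. The catalogue lists a total size of about 5.1 kb (roughly 4 kb backbone plus a 1.1 kb insert), while the sequenced record is slightly longer at about 5.2 kb. It is propagated in E. coli as a high-copy plasmid through a ColE1/pUC-type origin. It also carries an f1 phage origin, which in principle allows single-stranded DNA production. Selection relies on a single Tn5 aminoglycoside phosphotransferase gene (NeoR/KanR) placed behind tandem promoters. The bacterial bla (AmpR) promoter drives it for kanamycin resistance in bacteria, and the SV40 enhancer/early promoter drives it for G418 selection of stably transfected mammalian cells. An HSV TK polyadenylation signal terminates this cassette. The short ble, bGH poly(A) and SV40 large T antigen fragments in the feature table appear to be partial annotation matches rather than functional elements.

The payload is driven by the human cytomegalovirus immediate early enhancer and promoter. These direct strong constitutive transcription of an open reading frame with H2B (HIST1H2BJ) at the N terminus, followed by a mammalian codon-optimized cyan GFP variant, and ending in an SV40 polyadenylation signal. The insert was cloned between XhoI and BglII sites, both of which are retained. Because H2B is incorporated into chromatin, the fusion acts as the nucleus-targeting sequence and concentrates cyan fluorescence in the nucleus. The stated purpose is to express nucleus-targeted SECFP in mammalian cells. The associated publication examines how the folding behaviour of fluorescent proteins affects the organelle localization of fusion proteins.
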