Features (pLannotate 1.2.2; 14 found; start..end, strand, type, name):
     61..364     +  enhancer       CMV enhancer: human cytomegalovirus immediate early enhancer
    365..568     +  promoter       CMV promoter: human cytomegalovirus (CMV) immediate early promoter
    624..1001    +  CDS            H2B: human histone H2B; HIST1H2BJ
   1038..1754    +  CDS            CFP: cyan variant of GFP mammalian codon-optimized
   1890..1974    +  CDS            large T antigen (fragment): large T antigen from SV40 (simian virus 40)
   1997..2118    +  polyA_signal   SV40 poly(A) signal: SV40 polyadenylation signal
   2152..2580    -  rep_origin     f1 ori (sequence partly withheld): f1 bacteriophage origin of replication; arrow indicates direction of (+) strand synthesis
   2607..2711    +  promoter       AmpR promoter: bla
   2713..3070    +  promoter       SV40 promoter: SV40 enhancer and early promoter
   3105..3899    +  CDS            NeoR/KanR: aminoglycoside phosphotransferase from Tn5; aph(3')-II (or nptII); confers resistance to neomycin, kanamycin, and G418 (Geneticin®)
   3920..4072    +  CDS            ble (fragment): BLE_KLEPN - Experimental evidence at protein level: Swiss-Prot protein existence level 1. Binding protein with a strong affinity to the bleomycin family of antibiotics. Binds to CL990; an antimitotic-antibiotic compound. From Klebsiella pneumoniae.
   4131..4178    +  polyA_signal   HSV TK poly(A) signal: herpes simplex virus thymidine kinase polyadenylation signal (Cole and Stacy, 1985)
   4269..4285    -  polyA_signal   bGH poly(A) signal (fragment): bovine growth hormone polyadenylation signal
   4507..5095    +  rep_origin     ori: high-copy-number ColE1/pMB1/pBR322/pUC origin of replication
>Addgene plasmid #175838 | pFX-H2B-SECFP | addgene full sequence | sequence record 354843 | Addgene NGS Result
TAGTTATTAATAGTAATCAATTACGGGGTCATTAGTTCATAGCCCATATATGGAGTTCCGCGTTACATAA
CTTACGGTAAATGGCCCGCCTGGCTGACCGCCCAACGACCCCCGCCCATTGACGTCAATAATGACGTATG
TTCCCATAGTAACGCCAATAGGGACTTTCCATTGACGTCAATGGGTGGAGTATTTACGGTAAACTGCCCA
CTTGGCAGTACATCAAGTGTATCATATGCCAAGTACGCCCCCTATTGACGTCAATGACGGTAAATGGCCC
GCCTGGCATTATGCCCAGTACATGACCTTATGGGACTTTCCTACTTGGCAGTACATCTACGTATTAGTCA
TCGCTATTACCATGGTGATGCGGTTTTGGCAGTACATCAATGGGCGTGGATAGCGGTTTGACTCACGGGG
ATTTCCAAGTCTCCACCCCATTGACGTCAATGGGAGTTTGTTTTGGCACCAAAATCAACGGGACTTTCCA
AAATGTCGTAACAACTCCGCCCCATTGACGCAAATGGGCGGTAGGCGTGTACGGTGGGAGGTCTATATAA
GCAGAGCTGGTTTAGTGAACCGTCAGATCCGCTAGCGCTACCGGTTCTAGAGCCATGCTCGAGATGCCAG
AGCCAGCGAAGTCTGCTCCCGCCCCGAAAAAGGGCTCCAAGAAGGCGGTGACTAAGGCGCAGAAGAAAGG
CGGCAAGAAGCGCAAGCGCAGCCGCAAGGAGAGCTATTCCATCTATGTGTACAAGGTTCTGAAGCAGGTC
CACCCTGACACCGGCATTTCGTCCAAGGCCATGGGCATCATGAATTCGTTTGTGAACGACATTTTCGAGC
GCATCGCAGGTGAGGCTTCCCGCCTGGCGCATTACAACAAGCGCTCGACCATCACCTCCAGGGAGATCCA
GACGGCCGTGCGCCTGCTGCTGCCTGGGGAGTTGGCCAAGCACGCCGTGTCCGAGGGTACTAAGGCCATC
ACCAAGTACACCAGCGCTAAGAGCGGCCGCGGAGGATCCGGAGGAGAATTCGGATCCATGGTGAGCAAGG
GCGAGGAGCTGTTCACCGGGGTGGTGCCCATCCTGGTCGAGCTGGACGGCGACGTAAACGGCCACAGGTT
CAGCGTGTCCGGCGAGGGCGAGGGCGATGCCACCTACGGCAAGCTGACCCTGAAGTTCATCTGCACCACC
GGCAAGCTGCCCGTGCCCTGGCCCACCCTCGTGACCACCCTGACCTGGGGCGTGCAGTGCTTCAGCCGCT
ACCCCGACCACATGAAGCAGCACGACTTCTTCAAGTCCGCCATGCCCGAAGGCTACGTCCAGGAGCGTAC
CATCTTCTTCAAGGACGACGGCAACTACAAGACCCGCGCCGAGGTGAAGTTCGAGGGCGACACCCTGGTG
AACCGCATCGAGCTGAAGGGCATCGGCTTCAAGGAGGACGGCAACATCCTGGGGCACAAGCTAGAGTACA
ACTACATCAGCCACAACGTCTATATCACCGCCGACAAGCAGAAGAACGGCATCAAGGCCCACTTCAAGAT
CCGCCACAACATCGAGGACGGCGGCGTGCAGCTCGCCGACCACTACCAGCAGAACACCCCCATCGGCGAC
GGCCCCGTGCTGCTGCCCGACAACCACTACCTGAGCACCCAGTCCGCCCTGAGCAAAGACCCCAACGAGA
AGCGCGATCACATGGTCCTGCTGGAGTTCGTGACCGCCGCCGGGATCACTCTCGGCATGGACGAGCTGTA
CAAGGGAGGATCTGGAGGAAGATCTCTGACTGACTGAGATGCGCGGATGTCGAACGGCAGTTCGGCCGAA
TAGGCCGACAGCCGGCCGTCGGCCGACGACACGGCCAGGGCCGGCGGGGATCCACCGGATCTAGATAACT
GATCATAATCAGCCATACCACATTTGTAGAGGTTTTACTTGCTTTAAAAAACCTCCCACACCTCCCCCTG
AACCTGAAACATAAAATGAATGCAATTGTTGTTGTTAACTTGTTTATTGCAGCTTATAATGGTTACAAAT
AAAGCAATAGCATCACAAATTTCACAAATAAAGCATTTTTTTCACTGCATTCTAGTTGTGGTTTGTCCAA
ACTCATCAATGTATCTTAAGGCGTAAATTGTAAGCGTTAATATTTTGTTAAAATTCGCGTTAAATTTTTG
TTAAATCAGCTCATTTTTTAACCAATAGGCCGAAATCGGCAAAATCCCTTATAAATCAAAAGAATAGACC
GAGATAGGGT
[37 nt withheld, positions 2251-2287]
AAAGAACGTGGACTCCAACGTCAAAGG
[49 nt withheld, positions 2315-2363]
T
[91 nt withheld, positions 2365-2455]
G
[124 nt withheld, positions 2457-2580]
CAGGTGGCACTTTTCGGGGAAATGTGCGCGGAACCCCTATTTGTTTATTTTTCTAAATACATTCAAATAT
GTATCCGCTCATGAGACAATAACCCTGATAAATGCTTCAATAATATTGAAAAAGGAAGAGTCCTGAGGCG
GAAAGAACCAGCTGTGGAATGTGTGTCAGTTAGGGTGTGGAAAGTCCCCAGGCTCCCCAGCAGGCAGAAG
TATGCAAAGCATGCATCTCAATTAGTCAGCAACCAGGTGTGGAAAGTCCCCAGGCTCCCCAGCAGGCAGA
AGTATGCAAAGCATGCATCTCAATTAGTCAGCAACCATAGTCCCGCCCCTAACTCCGCCCATCCCGCCCC
TAACTCCGCCCAGTTCCGCCCATTCTCCGCCCCATGGCTGACTAATTTTTTTTATTTATGCAGAGGCCGA
GGCCGCCTCGGCCTCTGAGCTATTCCAGAAGTAGTGAGGAGGCTTTTTTGGAGGCCTAGGCTTTTGCAAA
GATCGATCAAGAGACAGGATGAGGATCGTTTCGCATGATTGAACAAGATGGATTGCACGCAGGTTCTCCG
GCCGCTTGGGTGGAGAGGCTATTCGGCTATGACTGGGCACAACAGACAATCGGCTGCTCTGATGCCGCCG
TGTTCCGGCTGTCAGCGCAGGGGCGCCCGGTTCTTTTTGTCAAGACCGACCTGTCCGGTGCCCTGAATGA
ACTGCAAGACGAGGCAGCGCGGCTATCGTGGCTGGCCACGACGGGCGTTCCTTGCGCAGCTGTGCTCGAC
GTTGTCACTGAAGCGGGAAGGGACTGGCTGCTATTGGGCGAAGTGCCGGGGCAGGATCTCCTGTCATCTC
ACCTTGCTCCTGCCGAGAAAGTATCCATCATGGCTGATGCAATGCGGCGGCTGCATACGCTTGATCCGGC
TACCTGCCCATTCGACCACCAAGCGAAACATCGCATCGAGCGAGCACGTACTCGGATGGAAGCCGGTCTT
GTCGATCAGGATGATCTGGACGAAGAGCATCAGGGGCTCGCGCCAGCCGAACTGTTCGCCAGGCTCAAGG
CGAGCATGCCCGACGGCGAGGATCTCGTCGTGACCCATGGCGATGCCTGCTTGCCGAATATCATGGTGGA
AAATGGCCGCTTTTCTGGATTCATCGACTGTGGCCGGCTGGGTGTGGCGGACCGCTATCAGGACATAGCG
TTGGCTACCCGTGATATTGCTGAAGAGCTTGGCGGCGAATGGGCTGACCGCTTCCTCGTGCTTTACGGTA
TCGCCGCTCCCGATTCGCAGCGCATCGCCTTCTATCGCCTTCTTGACGAGTTCTTCTGAGCGGGACTCTG
GGGTTCGAAATGACCGACCAAGCGACGCCCAACCTGCCATCACGAGATTTCGATTCCACCGCCGCCTTCT
ATGAAAGGTTGGGCTTCGGAATCGTTTTCCGGGACGCCGGCTGGATGATCCTCCAGCGCGGGGATCTCAT
GCTGGAGTTCTTCGCCCACCCTAGGGGGAGGCTAACTGAAACACGGAAGGAGACAATACCGGAAGGAACC
CGCGCTATGACGGCAATAAAAAGACAGAATAAAACGCACGGTGTTGGGTCGTTTGTTCATAAACGCGGGG
TTCGGTCCCAGGGCTGGCACTCTGTCGATACCCCACCGAGACCCCATTGGGGCCAATACGCCCGCGTTTC
TTCCTTTTCCCCACCCCACCCCCCAAGTTCGGGTGAAGGCCCAGGGCTCGCAGCCAACGTCGGGGCGGCA
GGCCCTGCCATAGCCTCAGGTTACTCATATATACTTTAGATTGATTTAAAACTTCATTTTTAATTTAAAA
GGATCTAGGTGAAGATCCTTTTTGATAATCTCATGACCAAAATCCCTTAACGTGAGTTTTCGTTCCACTG
AGCGTCAGACCCCGTAGAAAAGATCAAAGGATCTTCTTGAGATCCTTTTTTTCTGCGCGTAATCTGCTGC
TTGCAAACAAAAAAACCACCGCTACCAGCGGTGGTTTGTTTGCCGGATCAAGAGCTACCAACTCTTTTTC
CGAAGGTAACTGGCTTCAGCAGAGCGCAGATACCAAATACTGTTCTTCTAGTGTAGCCGTAGTTAGGCCA
CCACTTCAAGAACTCTGTAGCACCGCCTACATACCTCGCTCTGCTAATCCTGTTACCAGTGGCTGCTGCC
AGTGGCGATAAGTCGTGTCTTACCGGGTTGGACTCAAGACGATAGTTACCGGATAAGGCGCAGCGGTCGG
GCTGAACGGGGGGTTCGTGCACACAGCCCAGCTTGGAGCGAACGACCTACACCGAACTGAGATACCTACA
GCGTGAGCTATGAGAAAGCGCCACGCTTCCCGAAGGGAGAAAGGCGGACAGGTATCCGGTAAGCGGCAGG
GTCGGAACAGGAGAGCGCACGAGGGAGCTTCCAGGGGGAAACGCCTGGTATCTTTATAGTCCTGTCGGGT
TTCGCCACCTCTGACTTGAGCGTCGATTTTTGTGATGCTCGTCAGGGGGGCGGAGCCTATGGAAAAACGC
CAGCAACGCGGCCTTTTTACGGTTCCTGGCCTTTTGCTGGCCTTTTGCTCACATGTTCTTTCCTGCGTTA
TCCCCTGATTCTGTGGATAACCGTATTACCGCCATGCAT
